>Addgene plasmid #158945 | JGI_018151 | addgene full sequence | sequence record 316707 | Addgene NGS Result
CCTCTAGAAATAATTTTGTTTAACTTTAAGAAGGAGATATACCATGGGCAGCAGCCATCATCATCATCAT
CACAGCAGCGGCCTGGTGCCGCGCGGCAGCCATATGTCGGCGCCCAGTCCAACACCGCGGCGCCTGGTAC
TGGTCACAAACGTTTCTGGTAATGCCAGTTATGAATATTCTCGCGCCGCGCTGCTGGCTGTTACAGAAGT
AGAGGCACCGGTGGAGGTTACATCGCAGGACCTGGATGATCAATTAGCCGAAGTTCTTACCAGACTCCGC
TTGCCGGGTTCGCTTCTGGAACGTGTCGCCGGAGTCCGCTCTAGACGTAACTGGGATGAGACCGAAGATT
TTCAGGAGGCGGCAGCGCGAGCAGGAGTAGCGGCGCTAGAACAAGCGGGTGTTCCTAGAGAACGGGTAGG
TCTACTTGTAAATACCTCTGTGACCCGAGCGACGTTAGAACCTTCTGTAGCCGTCCGTATCCATCATCTT
ATGGGTCTGCCTACCTCAGCAACAAATTTTGATATTACAAATGCATGCCTGGGTTTCGTAAATGGTCTCA
TGTTAGCATCCACCCTTGTTGACGCTGGCCAAATTGATTATGCGGTAGTTGTGGCTGCAGAAGATGCAAG
CAAAGTACAGGCCGCCACCGTAGCGAACTTGCATGCTGAAACCACACACCGTGGTAATTTCATGGAACAG
TTTGCTAGCTTGACTCTTGGAAGTGGCGCTGCGGCTGCAGTAGTTGGTCGCATTGAAGACCATCCGGATG
CACATCGTATTGTACGCGGAATCACCCGCGCCGGCACAGACCATCACGGCCTATGTGTAGGCGATCACCA
TGGTATGTATACCGACAGTACTGCCCTCCTCAAAGATGGCTTAGAATTGGTCATGGATGCCTGGCATGAT
GTACCTGCGGAGTGGGCGTGGCCTGAAGCTGATCGGTTTATTACTCATCAAGTGAGCCAGATGCATACCG
ATGCAATTGCCGAATCAGCGCATCTTGATCCAGCACGTATACCTACGACCTTTCCAACTCTGGGAAATGT
GGGACCCGCATCATTGCCTATCACTCTGGTTAGGGAAATGGACGCTCTTGAGGATGGGGATACTGTGGTG
TGCCTGGGCGTCGGTAGCGGATTGAACACAGCGATGCTGGAGATCGAGTGGTAGCTCGAGCACCACCACC
ACCACCACTGAGATCCGGCTGCTAACAAAGCCCGAAAGGAAGCTGAGTTGGCTGCTGCCACCGCTGAGCA
ATAACTAGCATAACCCCTTGGGGCCTCTAAACGGGTCTTGAGGGGTTTTTTGCTGAAAGGAGGAACTATA
TCCGGATTGGCGAATGGG
[124 nt withheld, positions 1349-1472]
C
[91 nt withheld, positions 1474-1564]
A
[49 nt withheld, positions 1566-1614]
CCTTTGACGTTGGAGTCCACGTTCTTT
[37 nt withheld, positions 1642-1678]
ACCCTATCTCGGTCTATTCTTTTGATTTATAAGGGATTTTGCCGATTTCGGCCTATTGGTTAAAAAATGA
GCTGATTTAACAAAAATTTAACGCGAATTTTAACAAAATATTAACGCTTACAATTTAGGTGGCACTTTTC
GGGGAAATGTGCGCGGAACCCCTATTTGTTTATTTTTCTAAATACATTCAAATATGTATCCGCTCATGAA
TTAATTCTTAGAAAAACTCATCGAGCATCAAATGAAACTGCAATTTATTCATATCAGGATTATCAATACC
ATATTTTTGAAAAAGCCGTTTCTGTAATGAAGGAGAAAACTCACCGAGGCAGTTCCATAGGATGGCAAGA
TCCTGGTATCGGTCTGCGATTCCGACTCGTCCAACATCAATACAACCTATTAATTTCCCCTCGTCAAAAA
TAAGGTTATCAAGTGAGAAATCACCATGAGTGACGACTGAATCCGGTGAGAATGGCAAAAGTTTATGCAT
TTCTTTCCAGACTTGTTCAACAGGCCAGCCATTACGCTCGTCATCAAAATCACTCGCATCAACCAAACCG
TTATTCATTCGTGATTGCGCCTGAGCGAGACGAAATACGCGATCGCTGTTAAAAGGACAATTACAAACAG
GAATCGAATGCAACCGGCGCAGGAACACTGCCAGCGCATCAACAATATTTTCACCTGAATCAGGATATTC
TTCTAATACCTGGAATGCTGTTTTCCCGGGGATCGCAGTGGTGAGTAACCATGCATCATCAGGAGTACGG
ATAAAATGCTTGATGGTCGGAAGAGGCATAAATTCCGTCAGCCAGTTTAGTCTGACCATCTCATCTGTAA
CATCATTGGCAACGCTACCTTTGCCATGTTTCAGAAACAACTCTGGCGCATCGGGCTTCCCATACAATCG
ATAGATTGTCGCACCTGATTGCCCGACATTATCGCGAGCCCATTTATACCCATATAAATCAGCATCCATG
TTGGAATTTAATCGCGGCCTAGAGCAAGACGTTTCCCGTTGAATATGGCTCATAACACCCCTTGTATTAC
TGTTTATGTAAGCAGACAGTTTTATTGTTCATGACCAAAATCCCTTAACGTGAGTTTTCGTTCCACTGAG
CGTCAGACCCCGTAGAAAAGATCAAAGGATCTTCTTGAGATCCTTTTTTTCTGCGCGTAATCTGCTGCTT
GCAAACAAAAAAACCACCGCTACCAGCGGTGGTTTGTTTGCCGGATCAAGAGCTACCAACTCTTTTTCCG
AAGGTAACTGGCTTCAGCAGAGCGCAGATACCAAATACTGTCCTTCTAGTGTAGCCGTAGTTAGGCCACC
ACTTCAAGAACTCTGTAGCACCGCCTACATACCTCGCTCTGCTAATCCTGTTACCAGTGGCTGCTGCCAG
TGGCGATAAGTCGTGTCTTACCGGGTTGGACTCAAGACGATAGTTACCGGATAAGGCGCAGCGGTCGGGC
TGAACGGGGGGTTCGTGCACACAGCCCAGCTTGGAGCGAACGACCTACACCGAACTGAGATACCTACAGC
GTGAGCTATGAGAAAGCGCCACGCTTCCCGAAGGGAGAAAGGCGGACAGGTATCCGGTAAGCGGCAGGGT
CGGAACAGGAGAGCGCACGAGGGAGCTTCCAGGGGGAAACGCCTGGTATCTTTATAGTCCTGTCGGGTTT
CGCCACCTCTGACTTGAGCGTCGATTTTTGTGATGCTCGTCAGGGGGGCGGAGCCTATGGAAAAACGCCA
GCAACGCGGCCTTTTTACGGTTCCTGGCCTTTTGCTGGCCTTTTGCTCACATGTTCTTTCCTGCGTTATC
CCCTGATTCTGTGGATAACCGTATTACCGCCTTTGAGTGAGCTGATACCGCTCGCCGCAGCCGAACGACC
GAGCGCAGCGAGTCAGTGAGCGAGGAAGCGGAAGAGCGCCTGATGCGGTATTTTCTCCTTACGCATCTGT
GCGGTATTTCACACCGCAATGGTGCACTCTCAGTACAATCTGCTCTGATGCCGCATAGTTAAGCCAGTAT
ACACTCCGCTATCGCTACGTGACTGGGTCATGGCTGCGCCCCGACACCCGCCAACACCCGCTGACGCGCC
CTGACGGGCTTGTCTGCTCCCGGCATCCGCTTACAGACAAGCTGTGACCGTCTCCGGGAGCTGCATGTGT
CAGAGGTTTTCACCGTCATCACCGAAACGCGCGAGGCAGCTGCGGTAAAGCTCATCAGCGTGGTCGTGAA
GCGATTCACAGATGTCTGCCTGTTCATCCGCGTCCAGCTCGTTGAGTTTCTCCAGAAGCGTTAATGTCTG
GCTTCTGATAAAGCGGGCCATGTTAAGGGCGGTTTTTTCCTGTTTGGTCACTGATGCCTCCGTGTAAGGG
GGATTTCTGTTCATGGGGGTAATGATACCGATGAAACGAGAGAGGATGCTCACGATACGGGTTACTGATG
ATGAACATGCCCGGTTACTGGAACGTTGTGAGGGTAAACAACTGGCGGTATGGATGCGGCGGGACCAGAG
AAAAATCACTCAGGGTCAATGCCAGCGCTTCGTTAATACAGATGTAGGTGTTCCACAGGGTAGCCAGCAG
CATCCTGCGATGCAGATCCGGAACATAATGGTGCAGGGCGCTGACTTCCGCGTTTCCAGACTTTACGAAA
CACGGAAACCGAAGACCATTCATGTTGTTGCTCAGGTCGCAGACGTTTTGCAGCAGCAGTCGCTTCACGT
TCGCTCGCGTATCGGTGATTCATTCTGCTAACCAGTAAGGCAACCCCGCCAGCCTAGCCGGGTCCTCAAC
GACAGGAGCACGATCATGCGCACCCGTGGGGCCGCCATGCCGGCGATAATGGCCTGCTTCTCGCCGAAAC
GTTTGGTGGCGGGACCAGTGACGAAGGCTTGAGCGAGGGCGTGCAAGATTCCGAATACCGCAAGCGACAG
GCCGATCATCGTCGCGCTCCAGCGAAAGCGGTCCTCGCCGAAAATGACCCAGAGCGCTGCCGGCACCTGT
CCTACGAGTTGCATGATAAAGAAGACAGTCATAAGTGCGGCGACGATAGTCATGCCCCGCGCCCACCGGA
AGGAGCTGACTGGGTTGAAGGCTCTCAAGGGCATCGGTCGAGATCCCGGTGCCTAATGAGTGAGCTAACT
TACATTAATTGCGTTGCGCTCACTGCCCGCTTTCCAGTCGGGAAACCTGTCGTGCCAGCTGCATTAATGA
ATCGGCCAACGCGCGGGGAGAGGCGGTTTGCGTATTGGGCGCCAGGGTGGTTTTTCTTTTCACCAGTGAG
ACGGGCAACAGCTGATTGCCCTTCACCGCCTGGCCCTGAGAGAGTTGCAGCAAGCGGTCCACGCTGGTTT
GCCCCAGCAGGCGAAAATCCTGTTTGATGGTGGTTAACGGCGGGATATAACATGAGCTGTCTTCGGTATC
GTCGTATCCCACTACCGAGATATCCGCACCAACGCGCAGCCCGGACTCGGTAATGGCGCGCATTGCGCCC
AGCGCCATCTGATCGTTGGCAACCAGCATCGCAGTGGGAACGATGCCCTCATTCAGCATTTGCATGGTTT
GTTGAAAACCGGACATGGCACTCCAGTCGCCTTCCCGTTCCGCTATCGGCTGAATTTGATTGCGAGTGAG
ATATTTATGCCAGCCAGCCAGACGCAGACGCGCCGAGACAGAACTTAATGGGCCCGCTAACAGCGCGATT
TGCTGGTGACCCAATGCGACCAGATGCTCCACGCCCAGTCGCGTACCGTCTTCATGGGAGAAAATAATAC
TGTTGATGGGTGTCTGGTCAGAGACATCAAGAAATAACGCCGGAACATTAGTGCAGGCAGCTTCCACAGC
AATGGCATCCTGGTCATCCAGCGGATAGTTAATGATCAGCCCACTGACGCGTTGCGCGAGAAGATTGTGC
ACCGCCGCTTTACAGGCTTCGACGCCGCTTCGTTCTACCATCGACACCACCACGCTGGCACCCAGTTGAT
CGGCGCGAGATTTAATCGCCGCGACAATTTGCGACGGCGCGTGCAGGGCCAGACTGGAGGTGGCAACGCC
AATCAGCAACGACTGTTTGCCCGCCAGTTGTTGTGCCACGCGGTTGGGAATGTAATTCAGCTCCGCCATC
GCCGCTTCCACTTTTTCCCGCGTTTTCGCAGAAACGTGGCTGGCCTGGTTCACCACGCGGGAAACGGTCT
GATAAGAGACACCGGCATACTCTGCGACATCGTATAACGTTACTGGTTTCACATTCACCACCCTGAATTG
ACTCTCTTCCGGGCGCTATCATGCCATACCGCGAAAGGTTTTGCGCCATTCGATGGTGTCCGGGATCTCG
ACGCTCTCCCTTATGCGACTCCTGCATTAGGAAGCAGCCCAGTAGTAGGTTGAGGCCGTTGAGCACCGCC
GCCGCAAGGAATGGTGCATGCAAGGAGATGGCGCCCAACAGTCCCCCGGCCACGGGGCCTGCCACCATAC
CCACGCCGAAACAAGCGCTCATGAGCCCGAAGTGGCGAGCCCGATCTTCCCCATCGGTGATGTCGGCGAT
ATAGGCGCCAGCAACCGCACCTGTGGCGCCGGTGATGCCGGCCACGATGCGTCCGGCGTAGAGGATCGAG
ATCTCGATCCCGCGAAATTAATACGACTCACTATAGGGGAATTGTGAGCGGATAACAATTCC
Features (pLannotate 1.2.2; 21 found; start..end, strand, type, name):
     15..37      +  RBS            RBS: efficient ribosome binding site from bacteriophage T7 gene 10 (Olins and Rangwala, 1989)
     56..72      +  CDS            capTEV™ (fragment): composite tag for in vivo biotinylation, TEV protease cleavage, and 6xHis tagging
     83..100     +  CDS            thrombin site: thrombin recognition and cleavage site
    696..712     +  promoter       rrk1 promoter/leader (fragment): promoter and leader RNA for the Schizosaccharomyces pombe rrk1 gene encoding the K-RNA component of RNase P (Jacobs et al., 2014)
   1181..1198    +  CDS            9xHis (fragment): 9xHis affinity tag
   1208..1257    +  CDS            SET1 (fragment): solubility-enhancement tag derived from T7 phage gene 10B
   1265..1312    +  terminator     T7 terminator: transcription terminator for bacteriophage T7 RNA polymerase
   1349..1777    +  rep_origin     f1 ori (sequence partly withheld): f1 bacteriophage origin of replication; arrow indicates direction of (+) strand synthesis
   1830..1887    +  promoter       AmpR promoter (fragment): bla
   1896..2711    -  CDS            KanR: aminoglycoside phosphotransferase; aph(3')-Ia; confers resistance to kanamycin in bacteria or G418 (Geneticin®) in eukaryotes
   2833..3421    +  rep_origin     ori: high-copy-number ColE1/pMB1/pBR322/pUC origin of replication
   3607..3746    -  misc_feature   bom: basis of mobility region from pBR322
   3848..4039    -  CDS            rop: Rop protein, which maintains plasmids at low copy number; rop
   4056..4436    +  CDS            YPB1_ECOLX: Protein predicted: Swiss-Prot protein existence level 4. From Escherichia coli.
   4508..4799    -  CDS            TcR (fragment): tetracycline efflux protein; tet; confers resistance to tetracycline
   4814..4835    -  protein_bind   CAP binding site: CAP binding activates transcription in the presence of cAMP. E. coli catabolite activator protein
   4848..5930    -  CDS            lacI: lac repressor; lacI; The lac repressor binds to the lac operator to inhibit transcription in E. coli. This inhibition can be relieved by adding lactose or isopropyl-β-D-thiogalactopyranoside (IPTG).
   5931..6008    -  promoter       lacI promoter: lacI
   6016..6295    -  CDS            TcR (fragment): tetracycline efflux protein; tet; confers resistance to tetracycline
   6317..6335    +  promoter       T7 promoter: promoter for bacteriophage T7 RNA polymerase
   6336..6360    +  protein_bind   lac operator: The lac repressor binds to the lac operator to inhibit transcription in E. coli. This inhibition can be relieved by adding lactose or isopropyl-β-D-thiogalactopyranoside (IPTG). lac repressor encoded by lacI
