[The description below was written by a language model from this plasmid's Addgene catalogue record and pLannotate feature annotations shown in this document.]
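Description:
JGI_018151 is a bacterial expression plasmid built on pET28b, carrying a synthetic insert designated CVN04163_1 (also listed as Batch220B_p079) that was placed into the NdeI/XhoI-opened vector by Gibson assembly. It belongs to a Joint Genome Institute synthetic-biology collection whose stated purpose is hydrocarbon structures for fuels and chemicals. The record does not say what protein the insert encodes or what organism inspired its design, and the automated annotation assigns no identity to the insert region. The only hit there is a very short match to a fission yeast promoter, which is almost certainly spurious.

The 6,360 nt sequence shows the standard pET architecture. A T7 promoter with an adjacent lac operator drives transcription, followed by the T7 gene 10 ribosome binding site, a short histidine-tag match (annotated as a capTEV fragment) and a thrombin cleavage site upstream of the insert. Downstream lie a second His-tag fragment and the T7 terminator. Whether the C-terminal tag is translated depends on whether the insert carries a stop codon, which the record does not state. A lacI gene with its own promoter supplies repressor, so expression is held off until IPTG induction in a host providing T7 RNA polymerase.

Selection is by kanamycin through the aph(3')-Ia gene. Replication relies on a pBR322-type ColE1 origin accompanied by bom and rop, although the catalogue lists the plasmid as high copy. An f1 origin is also present. The small TcR, SET1 and AmpR promoter fragments are backbone remnants or partial matches rather than functional elements. The plasmid is suited to inducible production and affinity purification of the encoded protein in E. coli.
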