Addgene plasmid #158945: JGI_018151
Purpose: Hydrocarbon Structures for Fuels and Chemicals
Depositing lab: Joint Genome Institute.
Backbone
  Vector backbone: pET28b
  Vector type: Synthetic Biology
Growth in bacteria
  Bacterial resistance: Kanamycin, 50 μg/mL
  Growth temperature: 37°C
  Growth strain: Top10
  Copy number: High Copy
Gene/Insert
  Gene/Insert name: CVN04163_1 (alt name: Batch220B_p079)
  Species: Synthetic
  Cloning method: Gibson Cloning
Terms and licenses: Academic/Nonprofit Terms; Industry Terms: Not Available to Industry
Depositor comments: pET28b_NdeIXhoI vector with CVN04163_1 insert, JGI ICE Registry: https://registry.jgi.doe.gov/entry/18151
How to cite: JGI_018151 was a gift from Joint Genome Institute (Addgene plasmid # 158945 ; http://n2t.net/addgene:158945 ; RRID:Addgene_158945)
