>Addgene plasmid #158945 | JGI_018151 | depositor partial sequence | sequence record 306655 | gene insert with vector overlaps
CACAGCAGCGGCCTGGTGCCGCGCGGCAGCCATATGTCGGCGCCCAGTCCAACACCGCGGCGCCTGGTAC
TGGTCACAAACGTTTCTGGTAATGCCAGTTATGAATATTCTCGCGCCGCGCTGCTGGCTGTTACAGAAGT
AGAGGCACCGGTGGAGGTTACATCGCAGGACCTGGATGATCAATTAGCCGAAGTTCTTACCAGACTCCGC
TTGCCGGGTTCGCTTCTGGAACGTGTCGCCGGAGTCCGCTCTAGACGTAACTGGGATGAGACCGAAGATT
TTCAGGAGGCGGCAGCGCGAGCAGGAGTAGCGGCGCTAGAACAAGCGGGTGTTCCTAGAGAACGGGTAGG
TCTACTTGTAAATACCTCTGTGACCCGAGCGACGTTAGAACCTTCTGTAGCCGTCCGTATCCATCATCTT
ATGGGTCTGCCTACCTCAGCAACAAATTTTGATATTACAAATGCATGCCTGGGTTTCGTAAATGGTCTCA
TGTTAGCATCCACCCTTGTTGACGCTGGCCAAATTGATTATGCGGTAGTTGTGGCTGCAGAAGATGCAAG
CAAAGTACAGGCCGCCACCGTAGCGAACTTGCATGCTGAAACCACACACCGTGGTAATTTCATGGAACAG
TTTGCTAGCTTGACTCTTGGAAGTGGCGCTGCGGCTGCAGTAGTTGGTCGCATTGAAGACCATCCGGATG
CACATCGTATTGTACGCGGAATCACCCGCGCCGGCACAGACCATCACGGCCTATGTGTAGGCGATCACCA
TGGTATGTATACCGACAGTACTGCCCTCCTCAAAGATGGCTTAGAATTGGTCATGGATGCCTGGCATGAT
GTACCTGCGGAGTGGGCGTGGCCTGAAGCTGATCGGTTTATTACTCATCAAGTGAGCCAGATGCATACCG
ATGCAATTGCCGAATCAGCGCATCTTGATCCAGCACGTATACCTACGACCTTTCCAACTCTGGGAAATGT
GGGACCCGCATCATTGCCTATCACTCTGGTTAGGGAAATGGACGCTCTTGAGGATGGGGATACTGTGGTG
TGCCTGGGCGTCGGTAGCGGATTGAACACAGCGATGCTGGAGATCGAGTGGTAGCTCGAGCACCACCACC
ACCACCACTGAGATCCG
